Addgene plasmid #147299: pnEA-NpH-HsNot10_25-331_Q
Purpose: Bacterial Expression of HsNot10_25-331
Depositing lab: Elisa Izaurralde. Depositing organization: Max Planck Institute for Developmental Biology.
Backbone
  Vector backbone: Unknown
  Vector type: Bacterial Expression
Growth in bacteria
  Bacterial resistance: Ampicillin, 100 μg/mL
  Growth temperature: 37°C
  Growth strain: DH5alpha
  Copy number: Low Copy
Gene/Insert
  Gene/Insert name: HsNot10_25-331
  Species: H. sapiens (human)
  Entrez Gene: CNOT10 (a.k.a. FLJ12890, FLJ13165, DKFZp434K115)
  Cloning method: Unknown
Terms and licenses: Academic/Nonprofit Terms; Industry Terms: Not Available to Industry
Depositor comments: ORF extracted from NCBI:NM_015442.1 Plasmids from this collection were made available to the research community and donated after the lab closed. Please note that the sequence provided by the depositing laboratory may be theoretical/predicted or based on Sanger sequencing results. There may be discrepancies between sequencing results obtained by Addgene and the depositor sequence. If an Addgene verified sequence is not available, please contact before placing your order to request that our lab fully sequence the plasmid.
How to cite: pnEA-NpH-HsNot10_25-331_Q was a gift from Elisa Izaurralde (Addgene plasmid # 147299 ; http://n2t.net/addgene:147299 ; RRID:Addgene_147299)
