[The description below was written by a language model from this plasmid's Addgene catalogue record and pLannotate feature annotations shown in this document.]
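Description:
pnEA-NpH-HsNot10_25-331_Q is a 6,681-nt bacterial expression plasmid for producing a fragment of human CNOT10 (Not10), apparently residues 25–331 judging by the name, in E. coli. The catalogue lists the backbone as unknown, but the annotated features show a pET-like, pBR322-derived layout. It has a ColE1/pMB1-type origin together with the bom mobility region and the rop gene, which is consistent with the recorded low copy number. An AmpR (β-lactamase) cassette with its own promoter provides ampicillin selection. Several scattered fragments of the tetracycline resistance gene and its promoter appear to be non-functional remnants of the pBR322 ancestor, interrupted by the inserted expression cassette and lacI.

The expression cassette consists of a T7 promoter followed by a lac operator, the phage T7 gene 10 ribosome binding site, the coding region and a T7 terminator. A plasmid-borne lacI gene with its own promoter supplies the repressor. Transcription therefore depends on a host providing T7 RNA polymerase and is inducible with IPTG. A short match to a composite His/TEV-type tag lies just upstream of the insert, suggesting a small N-terminal, probably polyhistidine, purification tag, though the record does not define the tag or any cleavage site explicitly. The CNOT10 open reading frame was derived from a human reference mRNA. A short hit to a T7 gene 10-derived sequence lies after the insert and is likely vector sequence preceding the terminator rather than a deliberate fusion.

CNOT10 is a component of the CCR4-NOT deadenylase complex, so the plasmid is suited to producing this recombinant fragment, although the record states only bacterial expression as its purpose. The depositor notes that the sequence may be theoretical or predicted.
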