Features (pLannotate 1.2.2; 20 found; start..end, strand, type, name):
    104..208     +  promoter       AmpR promoter: bla
    209..1069    +  CDS            AmpR: β-lactamase; bla; confers resistance to ampicillin, carbenicillin, and related antibiotics
   1240..1828    +  rep_origin     ori: high-copy-number ColE1/pMB1/pBR322/pUC origin of replication
   2014..2156    -  misc_feature   bom: basis of mobility region from pBR322
   2258..2449    -  CDS            rop: Rop protein, which maintains plasmids at low copy number; rop
   2466..2846    +  CDS            YPB1_ECOLX: Protein predicted: Swiss-Prot protein existence level 4. From Escherichia coli.
   3088..3712    -  CDS            TcR (fragment): tetracycline efflux protein; tet; confers resistance to tetracycline
   3727..3748    -  protein_bind   CAP binding site: CAP binding activates transcription in the presence of cAMP. E. coli catabolite activator protein
   3761..4843    -  CDS            lacI: lac repressor; lacI; The lac repressor binds to the lac operator to inhibit transcription in E. coli. This inhibition can be relieved by adding lactose or isopropyl-β-D-thiogalactopyranoside (IPTG).
   4844..4921    -  promoter       lacI promoter: lacI
   4929..5208    -  CDS            TcR (fragment): tetracycline efflux protein; tet; confers resistance to tetracycline
   5230..5248    +  promoter       T7 promoter: promoter for bacteriophage T7 RNA polymerase
   5249..5273    +  protein_bind   lac operator: The lac repressor binds to the lac operator to inhibit transcription in E. coli. This inhibition can be relieved by adding lactose or isopropyl-β-D-thiogalactopyranoside (IPTG). lac repressor encoded by lacI
   5288..5310    +  RBS            RBS: efficient ribosome binding site from bacteriophage T7 gene 10 (Olins and Rangwala, 1989)
   5329..5345    +  CDS            capTEV™ (fragment): composite tag for in vivo biotinylation, TEV protease cleavage, and 6xHis tagging
   5404..6333    +  CDS            CNOT10 (fragment): CNO10_HUMAN - Experimental evidence at protein level: Swiss-Prot protein existence level 1. Component of the CCR4-NOT complex which is one of the major cellular mRNA deadenylases and is linked to various cellular processes including bulk mRNA degradation, miRNA-mediated repression, translational repression during translational initiation and general transcription regulation. Additional complex functions may be a consequence of its influence on mRNA expression. Is not required for association of CNOT7 to the CCR4-NOT complex. From Homo sapiens (Human).
   6365..6414    +  CDS            SET1 (fragment): solubility-enhancement tag derived from T7 phage gene 10B
   6422..6469    +  terminator     T7 terminator: transcription terminator for bacteriophage T7 RNA polymerase
   6492..6596    -  CDS            TcR (fragment): tetracycline efflux protein; tet; confers resistance to tetracycline
   6644..6672    -  promoter       tet promoter: E. coli promoter for tetracycline efflux protein gene
>Addgene plasmid #147299 | pnEA-NpH-HsNot10_25-331_Q | depositor full sequence | sequence record 289746 | Full Sequence
TTCTTGAAGACGAAAGGGCCTCGTGATACGCCTATTTTTATAGGTTAATGTCATGATAATAATGGTTTCT
TAGACGTCAGGTGGCACTTTTCGGGGAAATGTGCGCGGAACCCCTATTTGTTTATTTTTCTAAATACATT
CAAATATGTATCCGCTCATGAGACAATAACCCTGATAAATGCTTCAATAATATTGAAAAAGGAAGAGTAT
GAGTATTCAACATTTCCGTGTCGCCCTTATTCCCTTTTTTGCGGCATTTTGCCTTCCTGTTTTTGCTCAC
CCAGAAACGCTGGTGAAAGTAAAAGATGCTGAAGATCAGTTGGGTGCACGAGTGGGTTACATCGAACTGG
ATCTCAACAGCGGTAAGATCCTTGAGAGTTTTCGCCCCGAAGAACGTTTTCCAATGATGAGCACTTTTAA
AGTTCTGCTATGTGGCGCGGTATTATCCCGTGTTGACGCCGGGCAAGAGCAACTCGGTCGCCGCATACAC
TATTCTCAGAATGACTTGGTTGAGTACTCACCAGTCACAGAAAAGCATCTTACGGATGGCATGACAGTAA
GAGAATTATGCAGTGCTGCCATAACCATGAGTGATAACACTGCGGCCAACTTACTTCTGACAACGATCGG
AGGACCGAAGGAGCTAACCGCTTTTTTGCACAACATGGGGGATCATGTAACTCGCCTTGATCGTTGGGAA
CCGGAGCTGAATGAAGCCATACCAAACGACGAGCGTGACACCACGATGCCTGCAGCAATGGCAACAACGT
TGCGCAAACTATTAACTGGCGAACTACTTACTCTAGCTTCCCGGCAACAATTAATAGACTGGATGGAGGC
GGATAAAGTTGCAGGACCACTTCTGCGCTCGGCCCTTCCGGCTGGCTGGTTTATTGCTGATAAATCTGGA
GCCGGTGAGCGTGGGTCTCGCGGTATCATTGCAGCACTGGGGCCAGATGGTAAGCCCTCCCGTATCGTAG
TTATCTACACGACGGGGAGTCAGGCAACTATGGATGAACGAAATAGACAGATCGCTGAGATAGGTGCCTC
ACTGATTAAGCATTGGTAACTGTCAGACCAAGTTTACTCATATATACTTTAGATTGATTTAAAACTTCAT
TTTTAATTTAAAAGGATCTAGGTGAAGATCCTTTTTGATAATCTCATGACCAAAATCCCTTAACGTGAGT
TTTCGTTCCACTGAGCGTCAGACCCCGTAGAAAAGATCAAAGGATCTTCTTGAGATCCTTTTTTTCTGCG
CGTAATCTGCTGCTTGCAAACAAAAAAACCACCGCTACCAGCGGTGGTTTGTTTGCCGGATCAAGAGCTA
CCAACTCTTTTTCCGAAGGTAACTGGCTTCAGCAGAGCGCAGATACCAAATACTGTCCTTCTAGTGTAGC
CGTAGTTAGGCCACCACTTCAAGAACTCTGTAGCACCGCCTACATACCTCGCTCTGCTAATCCTGTTACC
AGTGGCTGCTGCCAGTGGCGATAAGTCGTGTCTTACCGGGTTGGACTCAAGACGATAGTTACCGGATAAG
GCGCAGCGGTCGGGCTGAACGGGGGGTTCGTGCACACAGCCCAGCTTGGAGCGAACGACCTACACCGAAC
TGAGATACCTACAGCGTGAGCTATGAGAAAGCGCCACGCTTCCCGAAGGGAGAAAGGCGGACAGGTATCC
GGTAAGCGGCAGGGTCGGAACAGGAGAGCGCACGAGGGAGCTTCCAGGGGGAAACGCCTGGTATCTTTAT
AGTCCTGTCGGGTTTCGCCACCTCTGACTTGAGCGTCGATTTTTGTGATGCTCGTCAGGGGGGCGGAGCC
TATGGAAAAACGCCAGCAACGCGGCCTTTTTACGGTTCCTGGCCTTTTGCTGGCCTTTTGCTCACATGTT
CTTTCCTGCGTTATCCCCTGATTCTGTGGATAACCGTATTACCGCCTTTGAGTGAGCTGATACCGCTCGC
CGCAGCCGAACGACCGAGCGCAGCGAGTCAGTGAGCGAGGAAGCGGAAGAGCGCCTGATGCGGTATTTTC
TCCTTACGCATCTGTGCGGTATTTCACACCGCATATATGGTGCACTCTCAGTACAATCTGCTCTGATGCC
GCATAGTTAAGCCAGTATACACTCCGCTATCGCTACGTGACTGGGTCATGGCTGCGCCCCGACACCCGCC
AACACCCGCTGACGCGCCCTGACGGGCTTGTCTGCTCCCGGCATCCGCTTACAGACAAGCTGTGACCGTC
TCCGGGAGCTGCATGTGTCAGAGGTTTTCACCGTCATCACCGAAACGCGCGAGGCAGCTGCGGTAAAGCT
CATCAGCGTGGTCGTGAAGCGATTCACAGATGTCTGCCTGTTCATCCGCGTCCAGCTCGTTGAGTTTCTC
CAGAAGCGTTAATGTCTGGCTTCTGATAAAGCGGGCCATGTTAAGGGCGGTTTTTTCCTGTTTGGTCACT
GATGCCTCCGTGTAAGGGGGATTTCTGTTCATGGGGGTAATGATACCGATGAAACGAGAGAGGATGCTCA
CGATACGGGTTACTGATGATGAACATGCCCGGTTACTGGAACGTTGTGAGGGTAAACAACTGGCGGTATG
GATGCGGCGGGACCAGAGAAAAATCACTCAGGGTCAATGCCAGCGCTTCGTTAATACAGATGTAGGTGTT
CCACAGGGTAGCCAGCAGCATCCTGCGATGCAGATCCGGAACATAATGGTGCAGGGCGCTGACTTCCGCG
TTTCCAGACTTTACGAAACACGGAAACCGAAGACCATTCATGTTGTTGCTCAGGTCGCAGACGTTTTGCA
GCAGCAGTCGCTTCACGTTCGCTCGCGTATCGGTGATTCATTCTGCTAACCAGTAAGGCAACCCCGCCAG
CCTAGCCGGGTCCTCAACGACAGGAGCACGATCATGCGCACCCGTGGCCAGGACCCAACGCTGCCCGAGA
TGCGCCGCGTGCGGCTGCTGGAGATGGCGGACGCGATGGATATGTTCTGCCAAGGGTTGGTTTGCGCATT
CACAGTTCTCCGCAAGAATTGATTGGCTCCAATTCTTGGAGTGGTGAATCCGTTAGCGAGGTGCCGCCGG
CTTCCATTCAGGTCGAGGTGGCCCGGCTCCATGCACCGCGACGCAACGCGGGGAGGCAGACAAGGTATAG
GGCGGCGCCTACAATCCATGCCAACCCGTTCCATGTGCTCGCCGAGGCGGCATAAATCGCCGTGACGATC
AGCGGTCCAGTGATCGAAGTTAGGCTGGTAAGAGCCGCGAGCGATCCTTGAAGCTGTCCCTGATGGTCGT
CATCTACCTGCCTGGACAGCATGGCCTGCAACGCGGGCATCCCGATGCCGCCGGAAGCGAGAAGAATCAT
AATGGGGAAGGCCATCCAGCCTCGCGTCGCGAACGCCAGCAAGACGTAGCCCAGCGCGTCGGCCGCCATG
CCGGCGATAATGGCCTGCTTCTCGCCGAAACGTTTGGTGGCGGGACCAGTGACGAAGGCTTGAGCGAGGG
CGTGCAAGATTCCGAATACCGCAAGCGACAGGCCGATCATCGTCGCGCTCCAGCGAAAGCGGTCCTCGCC
GAAAATGACCCAGAGCGCTGCCGGCACCTGTCCTACGAGTTGCATGATAAAGAAGACAGTCATAAGTGCG
GCGACGATAGTCATGCCCCGCGCCCACCGGAAGGAGCTGACTGGGTTGAAGGCTCTCAAGGGCATCGGTC
GAGATCCCGGTGCCTAATGAGTGAGCTAACTTACATTAATTGCGTTGCGCTCACTGCCCGCTTTCCAGTC
GGGAAACCTGTCGTGCCAGCTGCATTAATGAATCGGCCAACGCGCGGGGAGAGGCGGTTTGCGTATTGGG
CGCCAGGGTGGTTTTTCTTTTCACCAGTGAGACGGGCAACAGCTGATTGCCCTTCACCGCCTGGCCCTGA
GAGAGTTGCAGCAAGCGGTCCACGCTGGTTTGCCCCAGCAGGCGAAAATCCTGTTTGATGGTGGTTAACG
GCGGGATATAACATGAGCTGTCTTCGGTATCGTCGTATCCCACTACCGAGATATCCGCACCAACGCGCAG
CCCGGACTCGGTAATGGCGCGCATTGCGCCCAGCGCCATCTGATCGTTGGCAACCAGCATCGCAGTGGGA
ACGATGCCCTCATTCAGCATTTGCATGGTTTGTTGAAAACCGGACATGGCACTCCAGTCGCCTTCCCGTT
CCGCTATCGGCTGAATTTGATTGCGAGTGAGATATTTATGCCAGCCAGCCAGACGCAGACGCGCCGAGAC
AGAACTTAATGGGCCCGCTAACAGCGCGATTTGCTGGTGACCCAATGCGACCAGATGCTCCACGCCCAGT
CGCGTACCGTCTTCATGGGAGAAAATAATACTGTTGATGGGTGTCTGGTCAGAGACATCAAGAAATAACG
CCGGAACATTAGTGCAGGCAGCTTCCACAGCAATGGCATCCTGGTCATCCAGCGGATAGTTAATGATCAG
CCCACTGACGCGTTGCGCGAGAAGATTGTGCACCGCCGCTTTACAGGCTTCGACGCCGCTTCGTTCTACC
ATCGACACCACCACGCTGGCACCCAGTTGATCGGCGCGAGATTTAATCGCCGCGACAATTTGCGACGGCG
CGTGCAGGGCCAGACTGGAGGTGGCAACGCCAATCAGCAACGACTGTTTGCCCGCCAGTTGTTGTGCCAC
GCGGTTGGGAATGTAATTCAGCTCCGCCATCGCCGCTTCCACTTTTTCCCGCGTTTTCGCAGAAACGTGG
CTGGCCTGGTTCACCACGCGGGAAACGGTCTGATAAGAGACACCGGCATACTCTGCGACATCGTATAACG
TTACTGGTTTCACATTCACCACCCTGAATTGACTCTCTTCCGGGCGCTATCATGCCATACCGCGAAAGGT
TTTGCGCCATTCGATGGTGTCCGGGATCTCGACGCTCTCCCTTATGCGACTCCTGCATTAGGAAGCAGCC
CAGTAGTAGGTTGAGGCCGTTGAGCACCGCCGCCGCAAGGAATGGTGCATGCAAGGAGATGGCGCCCAAC
AGTCCCCCGGCCACGGGGCCTGCCACCATACCCACGCCGAAACAAGCGCTCATGAGCCCGAAGTGGCGAG
CCCGATCTTCCCCATCGGTGATGTCGGCGATATAGGCGCCAGCAACCGCACCTGTGGCGCCGGTGATGCC
GGCCACGATGCGTCCGGCGTAGAGGATCGAGATCTCGATCCCGCGAAATTAATACGACTCACTATAGGGG
AATTGTGAGCGGATAACAATTCCCCACTAGTAATAATTTTGTTTAACTTTAAGAAGGAGATATACCATGG
GCAGCAGCCATCATCATCATCATCACAGCAGCGGTACCGGCAGCGGCCTGGAAGTTCTGTTCCAGGGGCC
CCATATGCTCGAGGATCAAGAGAAGGAGTTATCCACCAATGCTTTCCAAGCTTTCACATCTGGAAATTAT
GATGCCTGTCTACAACACCTTGCCTGTCTACAAGATATAAACAAAGATGATTATAAAATAATTTTGAATA
CAGCAGTAGCTGAGTTTTTTAAAAGTAACCAAACAACAACAGATAATTTGAGACAAACACTTAACCAGCT
GAAGAATCAGGTCCACTCAGCTGTTGAAGAAATGGATGGATTAGATGATGTTGAAAACAGCATGTTGTAC
TATAATCAAGCAGTCATTCTTTATCATCTGCGGCAGTATACAGAAGCCATATCAGTTGGTGAAAAACTTT
ATCAGTTCATAGAGCCTTTTGAAGAAAAATTTGCCCAAGCAGTGTGTTTTTTGCTTGTAGACCTGTATAT
ATTAACCTACCAAGCTGAGAAAGCTTTGCATCTTCTTGCTGTCCTAGAAAAAATGATTTCACAGGGTAAC
AATAACAAAAATGGAAAGAATGAGACTGGTAATAACAACAACAAAGATGGATCTAATCATAAAGCTGAAA
GTGGAGCTCTAATAGAAGCTGCAAAATCAAAGATACATCAGTACAAAGTACGAGCTTATATCCAAATGAA
GTCTCTGAAAGCATGTAAAAGGGAAATCAAGTCAGTCATGAATACAGCTGGAAATTCCGCACCCTCTCTC
TTTCTTAAAAGCAATTTTGAGTACTTAAGAGGTAATTATCGAAAAGCCGTGAAGCTATTAAATAGTTCAA
ACATTGCTGAGCATCCAGGATTCATGAAAACAGGTGAATGCTTGAGATGCATGTTCTGGAATAACCTTGG
TTGCATCCATTTTGCCATGAGCAAGCACAATTTGGGAATATTCTACTTTAAAAAGGCTCTGCAAGAGAAT
GACAATGTCTGTGCACAGCTCAGTTAAGGATCCTAATAGTCTAGAGCTAGCCCTAGGAGATCCGGCTGCT
AACAAAGCCCGAAAGGAAGCTGAGTTGGCTGCTGCCACCGCTGAGCAATAACTAGCATAACCCCTTGGGG
CCTCTAAACGGGTCTTGAGGGGTTTTTTGCTGAAAGGAGGAACTATATCCGGATATCCCGCAAGAGGCCC
GGCAGTACCGGCATAACCAAGCCTATGCCTACAGCATCCAGGGTGACGGTGCCGAGGATGACGATGAGCG
CATTGTTAGATTTCATACACGGTGCCTGACTGCGTTAGCAATTTAACTGTGATAAACTACCGCATTAAAG
CTTATCGATGATAAGCTGTCAAACATGAGAA
